Addgene plasmid #218008: pMBS-858
Purpose: mVenus fluorescent protein
Depositing lab: Michael Schroda. Depositing organization: Rheinland-Pfälzische Technische Universität Kaiserslautern. Publication: A Modular Cloning Toolkit for the production of recombinant proteins in Leishmania tarentolae. Hieronimus K, Donauer T, Klein J, Hinkel B, Spanle JV, Probst A, Niemeyer J, Kibrom S, Kiefer AM, Schneider L, Husemann B, Bischoff E, Mohring S, Bayer N, Klein D, Engels A, Ziehmer BG, Stiebeta J, Moroka P, Schroda M, Deponte M. Microb Cell. 2024 Apr 30;11:128-142. doi: 10.15698/mic2024.04.821. eCollection 2024. PubMed 38799406.
Backbone
  Vector backbone: pAGM1287
  Backbone manufacturer: Sylvestre Marillonnet (Addgene plasmid #47996)
  Backbone size w/o insert (bp): 2845
  Total vector size (bp): 2967
  Vector type: Synthetic Biology
Growth in bacteria
  Bacterial resistance: Spectinomycin, 50 μg/mL
  Growth temperature: 37°C
  Growth strain: DH5alpha
  Copy number: High Copy
Gene/Insert
  Gene/Insert name: mVenus
  Species: Synthetic
  Insert size (bp): 724
  Cloning method: Golden Gate
  Sequencing primers: 5′ CAATACGCAAACCGCCTCTCC; 3′ AATAGGCGTATCACGAGGC
Terms and licenses: Academic/Nonprofit Terms; Industry Terms: Not Available to Industry
Depositor comments: Level 0 MoClo Part Position B3-B4, insert can be released via BsaI digest
How to cite: pMBS-858 was a gift from Michael Schroda (Addgene plasmid # 218008 ; http://n2t.net/addgene:218008 ; RRID:Addgene_218008)
