[The description below was written by a language model from this plasmid's Addgene catalogue record and pLannotate feature annotations shown in this document.]
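Description:
pMBS-858 is a Level 0 Modular Cloning (MoClo) part plasmid carrying the coding sequence for the yellow fluorescent protein mVenus. It was built in the pAGM1287 Level 0 acceptor backbone as part of a MoClo toolkit for recombinant protein production in the protozoan Leishmania tarentolae. It is a small synthetic-biology storage vector of about 3 kb rather than an expression construct. It is maintained in E. coli through a high-copy ColE1/pUC-type origin and selected with spectinomycin through the aadA gene, which also confers streptomycin resistance. An AmpR (bla) promoter is annotated upstream of aadA. The short integrase, gentamicin acetyltransferase, lacI and RSF ori fragments in the automated annotation are only partial matches. They are probably remnants of the resistance cassette and backbone, not functional elements.

The payload is a synthetic mVenus open reading frame of roughly 720 bp. mVenus is a monomeric, rapidly maturing, constitutively fluorescent variant derived from Aequorea victoria GFP. The feature table shows no promoter, terminator or other eukaryotic regulatory element around it, as expected for a Level 0 part. The part is assigned to position B3-B4 of the MoClo syntax and can be released by BsaI digestion. The released fragment carries the defined overhangs for that position, so it can be joined by Golden Gate assembly with compatible Level 0 parts from the other positions to form a complete transcription unit. The record gives the purpose only as supplying mVenus. The toolkit context suggests use as a fluorescent reporter or fusion module in constructs destined for L. tarentolae, though the record does not specify particular fusion partners or applications.
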