Features (pLannotate 1.2.2; 8 found; start..end, strand, type, name):
     33..166     +  rep_origin     RSF ori (fragment): Plasmids containing the RSF 1030 origin of replication can be propagated in E. coli cells that contain additional plasmids with compatible origins.
    168..217     +  CDS            lacI (fragment): lac repressor; lacI; The lac repressor binds to the lac operator to inhibit transcription in E. coli. This inhibition can be relieved by adding lactose or isopropyl-β-D-thiogalactopyranoside (IPTG).
    234..950     +  CDS            mVenus: mVenus is a basic (constitutively fluorescent) yellow fluorescent protein published in 2006, derived from Aequorea victoria. It is reported to be a rapidly-maturing monomer with moderate acid sensitivity.
   1078..1182    +  promoter       AmpR promoter: bla
   1173..1253    -  CDS            int (fragment): INT2_ECOLX - Protein inferred from homology: Swiss-Prot protein existence level 3. Putative integrase believed to be involved in the insertion of antibiotic resistance genes into plasmids and transposons. From Escherichia coli.
   1341..1397    +  CDS            GmR (fragment): gentamycin acetyltransferase; aacC1; confers resistance to gentamycin
   1404..2192    +  CDS            aadA: S3AD_ECOLX - Experimental evidence at protein level: Swiss-Prot protein existence level 1. Mediates bacterial resistance to the antibiotics streptomycin and spectinomycin. From Escherichia coli.
   2366..2954    +  rep_origin     ori: high-copy-number ColE1/pMB1/pBR322/pUC origin of replication
>Addgene plasmid #218008 | pMBS-858 | addgene full sequence | sequence record 434509 | Addgene NGS Result
GCCTTTTTACGGTTCCTGGCCTTTTGCTGGCCTTTTGCTCACATGTTCTTTCCTGCGTTATCCCCTGATT
CTGTGGATAACCGTATTACCGCCTTTGAGTGAGCTGATACCGCTCGCCGCAGCCGAACGACCGAGCGCAG
CGAGTCAGTGAGCGAGGAAGCGGAAGAGCGCCCAATACGCAAACCGCCTCTCCCCGCGCGTTGGCCGATT
CATTAATCACTCTGTGGTCTCAAATGGTGAGCAAGGGCGAGGAGCTGTTCACCGGCGTGGTGCCCATCCT
GGTGGAGCTGGACGGCGACGTGAACGGCCACAAGTTCAGCGTGAGCGGCGAGGGCGAGGGCGACGCCACC
TACGGCAAGCTGACCCTGAAGCTGATCTGCACCACCGGCAAGCTGCCCGTGCCCTGGCCCACCCTGGTGA
CCACCCTGGGCTACGGCCTGCAGTGCTTCGCCCGCTACCCCGACCACATGAAGCAGCACGACTTCTTCAA
GAGCGCCATGCCCGAGGGCTACGTGCAGGAGCGCACCATCTTCTTCAAGGACGACGGTAACTACAAGACC
CGCGCCGAGGTGAAGTTCGAGGGCGACACCCTGGTGAACCGCATCGAGCTGAAGGGCATCGACTTCAAGG
AGGACGGCAACATCCTGGGCCACAAGCTGGAGTACAACTACAACAGCCACAACGTGTACATCACCGCCGA
CAAGCAGAAGAACGGCATCAAGGCCAACTTCAAGATCCGCCACAACATCGAGGACGGCGGCGTGCAGCTG
GCCGACCACTACCAGCAGAACACCCCCATCGGCGACGGCCCCGTGCTGCTGCCCGACAACCACTACCTGA
GCTACCAGAGCAAGCTGAGCAAGGACCCCAACGAGAAGCGCGACCACATGGTGCTGCTGGAGTTCGTGAC
CGCCGCCGGCATCACCCTGGGCATGGACGAGCTGTACAAGGGTTCGTGAGACCACGAAGTGGCTCTTCAG
TGGACGAAAGGGCCTCGTGATACGCCTATTTTTATAGGTTAATGTCATGATAATAATGGTTTCTTAGACG
TCAGGTGGCACTTTTCGGGGAAATGTGCGCGGAACCCCTATTTGTTTATTTTTCTAAATACATTCAAATA
TGTATCCGCTCATGAGACAATAACCCTGATAAATGCTTCAATAATATTGAAAAAGGAAGAGTATGCGCTC
ACGCAACTGGTCCAGAACCTTGACCGAACGCAGCGGTGGTAACGGCGCAGTGGCGGTTTTCATGGCTTGT
TATGACTGTTTTTTTTTGGGGTACAGTCTATGCCTCGGGCATCCAAGCAGCAAGCGCGTTACGCCGTGGG
TCGATGTTTGATGTTATGGAGCAGCAACGATGTTACGCAGCAGGGCAGTCGCCCTAAAACAAAGTTAAAC
ATCATGAGGGAAGCGGTGATCGCCGAAGTATCGACTCAACTATCAGAGGTAGTTGGCGTCATCGAGCGCC
ATCTCGAACCGACGTTGCTGGCCGTACATTTGTACGGCTCCGCAGTGGATGGCGGCCTGAAGCCACACAG
CGATATTGATTTGCTGGTTACGGTGACCGTAAGGCTTGATGAAACAACGCGGCGAGCTTTGATCAACGAC
CTTTTGGAAACTTCGGCTTCCCCTGGAGAGAGCGAGATTCTCCGCGCTGTAGAAGTCACCATTGTTGTGC
ACGACGACATCATTCCGTGGCGTTATCCAGCTAAGCGCGAACTGCAATTTGGAGAATGGCAGCGCAATGA
CATTCTTGCAGGTATCTTCGAGCCAGCCACGATCGACATTGATCTGGCTATCTTGCTGACAAAAGCAAGA
GAACATAGCGTTGCCTTGGTAGGTCCAGCGGCGGAGGAACTCTTTGATCCGGTTCCTGAACAGGATCTAT
TTGAGGCGCTAAATGAAACCTTAACGCTATGGAACTCGCCGCCCGACTGGGCTGGCGATGAGCGAAATGT
AGTGCTTACGTTGTCCCGCATTTGGTACAGCGCAGTAACCGGCAAAATCGCGCCGAAGGATGTCGCTGCC
GACTGGGCAATGGAGCGCCTGCCGGCCCAGTATCAGCCCGTCATACTTGAAGCTAGACAGGCTTATCTTG
GACAAGAAGAAGATCGCTTGGCCTCGCGCGCAGATCAGTTGGAAGAATTTGTCCATTACGTAAAAGGCGA
GATCACCAAGGTAGTCGGCAAATAACTGTCAGACCAAGTTTACTCATATATACTTTAGATTGATTTAAAA
CTTCATTTTTAATTTAAAAGGATCTAGGTGAAGATCCTTTTTGATAATCTCATGACCAAAATCCCTTAAC
GTGAGTTTTCGTTCCACTGAGCGTCAGACCCCGTAGAAAAGATCAAAGGATCTTCTTGAGATCCTTTTTT
TCTGCGCGTAATCTGCTGCTTGCAAACAAAAAAACCACCGCTACCAGCGGTGGTTTGTTTGCCGGATCAA
GAGCTACCAACTCTTTTTCCGAAGGTAACTGGCTTCAGCAGAGCGCAGATACCAAATACTGTTCTTCTAG
TGTAGCCGTAGTTAGGCCACCACTTCAAGAACTCTGTAGCACCGCCTACATACCTCGCTCTGCTAATCCT
GTTACCAGTGGCTGCTGCCAGTGGCGATAAGTCGTGTCTTACCGGGTTGGACTCAAGACGATAGTTACCG
GATAAGGCGCAGCGGTCGGGCTGAACGGGGGGTTCGTGCACACAGCCCAGCTTGGAGCGAACGACCTACA
CCGAACTGAGATACCTACAGCGTGAGCTATGAGAAAGCGCCACGCTTCCCGAAGGGAGAAAGGCGGACAG
GTATCCGGTAAGCGGCAGGGTCGGAACAGGAGAGCGCACGAGGGAGCTTCCAGGGGGAAACGCCTGGTAT
CTTTATAGTCCTGTCGGGTTTCGCCACCTCTGACTTGAGCGTCGATTTTTGTGATGCTCGTCAGGGGGGC
GGAGCCTATGGAAAAACGCCAGCAACGCG
